>Addgene plasmid #147012 | pETM-41-HsPAN3_N | depositor full sequence | sequence record 289459 | Full Sequence
TTCTTAGAAAAACTCATCGAGCATCAAATGAAACTGCAATTTATTCATATCAGGATTATCAATACCATAT
TTTTGAAAAAGCCGTTTCTGTAATGAAGGAGAAAACTCACCGAGGCAGTTCCATAGGATGGCAAGATCCT
GGTATCGGTCTGCGATTCCGACTCGTCCAACATCAATACAACCTATTAATTTCCCCTCGTCAAAAATAAG
GTTATCAAGTGAGAAATCACCATGAGTGACGACTGAATCCGGTGAGAATGGCAAAAGCTTATGCATTTCT
TTCCAGACTTGTTCAACAGGCCAGCCATTACGCTCGTCATCAAAATCACTCGCATCAACCAAACCGTTAT
TCATTCGTGATTGCGCCTGAGCGAGACGAAATACGCGATCGCTGTTAAAAGGACAATTACAAACAGGAAT
CGAATGCAACCGGCGCAGGAACACTGCCAGCGCATCAACAATATTTTCACCTGAATCAGGATATTCTTCT
AATACCTGGAATGCTGTTTTCCCGGGGATCGCAGTGGTGAGTAACCATGCATCATCAGGAGTACGGATAA
AATGCTTGATGGTCGGAAGAGGCATAAATTCCGTCAGCCAGTTTAGTCTGACCATCTCATCTGTAACATC
ATTGGCAACGCTACCTTTGCCATGTTTCAGAAACAACTCTGGCGCATCGGGCTTCCCATACAATCGATAG
ATTGTCGCACCTGATTGCCCGACATTATCGCGAGCCCATTTATACCCATATAAATCAGCATCCATGTTGG
AATTTAATCGCGGCCTCGAGCAAGACGTTTCCCGTTGAATATGGCTCATAACACCCCTTGTATTACTGTT
TATGTAAGCAGACAGTTTTATTGTTCATGACCAAAATCCCTTAACGTGAGTTTTCGTTCCACTGAGCGTC
AGACCCCGTAGAAAAGATCAAAGGATCTTCTTGAGATCCTTTTTTTCTGCGCGTAATCTGCTGCTTGCAA
ACAAAAAAACCACCGCTACCAGCGGTGGTTTGTTTGCCGGATCAAGAGCTACCAACTCTTTTTCCGAAGG
TAACTGGCTTCAGCAGAGCGCAGATACCAAATACTGTCCTTCTAGTGTAGCCGTAGTTAGGCCACCACTT
CAAGAACTCTGTAGCACCGCCTACATACCTCGCTCTGCTAATCCTGTTACCAGTGGCTGCTGCCAGTGGC
GATAAGTCGTGTCTTACCGGGTTGGACTCAAGACGATAGTTACCGGATAAGGCGCAGCGGTCGGGCTGAA
CGGGGGGTTCGTGCACACAGCCCAGCTTGGAGCGAACGACCTACACCGAACTGAGATACCTACAGCGTGA
GCTATGAGAAAGCGCCACGCTTCCCGAAGGGAGAAAGGCGGACAGGTATCCGGTAAGCGGCAGGGTCGGA
ACAGGAGAGCGCACGAGGGAGCTTCCAGGGGGAAACGCCTGGTATCTTTATAGTCCTGTCGGGTTTCGCC
ACCTCTGACTTGAGCGTCGATTTTTGTGATGCTCGTCAGGGGGGCGGAGCCTATGGAAAAACGCCAGCAA
CGCGGCCTTTTTACGGTTCCTGGCCTTTTGCTGGCCTTTTGCTCACATGTTCTTTCCTGCGTTATCCCCT
GATTCTGTGGATAACCGTATTACCGCCTTTGAGTGAGCTGATACCGCTCGCCGCAGCCGAACGACCGAGC
GCAGCGAGTCAGTGAGCGAGGAAGCGGAAGAGCGCCTGATGCGGTATTTTCTCCTTACGCATCTGTGCGG
TATTTCACACCGCATATATGGTGCACTCTCAGTACAATCTGCTCTGATGCCGCATAGTTAAGCCAGTATA
CACTCCGCTATCGCTACGTGACTGGGTCATGGCTGCGCCCCGACACCCGCCAACACCCGCTGACGCGCCC
TGACGGGCTTGTCTGCTCCCGGCATCCGCTTACAGACAAGCTGTGACCGTCTCCGGGAGCTGCATGTGTC
AGAGGTTTTCACCGTCATCACCGAAACGCGCGAGGCAGCTGCGGTAAAGCTCATCAGCGTGGTCGTGAAG
CGATTCACAGATGTCTGCCTGTTCATCCGCGTCCAGCTCGTTGAGTTTCTCCAGAAGCGTTAATGTCTGG
CTTCTGATAAAGCGGGCCATGTTAAGGGCGGTTTTTTCCTGTTTGGTCACTGATGCCTCCGTGTAAGGGG
GATTTCTGTTCATGGGGGTAATGATACCGATGAAACGAGAGAGGATGCTCACGATACGGGTTACTGATGA
TGAACATGCCCGGTTACTGGAACGTTGTGAGGGTAAACAACTGGCGGTATGGATGCGGCGGGACCAGAGA
AAAATCACTCAGGGTCAATGCCAGCGCTTCGTTAATACAGATGTAGGTGTTCCACAGGGTAGCCAGCAGC
ATCCTGCGATGCAGATCCGGAACATAATGGTGCAGGGCGCTGACTTCCGCGTTTCCAGACTTTACGAAAC
ACGGAAACCGAAGACCATTCATGTTGTTGCTCAGGTCGCAGACGTTTTGCAGCAGCAGTCGCTTCACGTT
CGCTCGCGTATCGGTGATTCATTCTGCTAACCAGTAAGGCAACCCCGCCAGCCTAGCCGGGTCCTCAACG
ACAGGAGCACGATCATGCGCACCCGTGGCCAGGACCCAACGCTGCCCGAGATGCGCCGCGTGCGGCTGCT
GGAGATGGCGGACGCGATGGATATGTTCTGCCAAGGGTTGGTTTGCGCATTCACAGTTCTCCGCAAGAAT
TGATTGGCTCCAATTCTTGGAGTGGTGAATCCGTTAGCGAGGTGCCGCCGGCTTCCATTCAGGTCGAGGT
GGCCCGGCTCCATGCACCGCGACGCAACGCGGGGAGGCAGACAAGGTATAGGGCGGCGCCTACAATCCAT
GCCAACCCGTTCCATGTGCTCGCCGAGGCGGCATAAATCGCCGTGACGATCAGCGGTCCAGTGATCGAAG
TTAGGCTGGTAAGAGCCGCGAGCGATCCTTGAAGCTGTCCCTGATGGTCGTCATCTACCTGCCTGGACAG
CATGGCCTGCAACGCGGGCATCCCGATGCCGCCGGAAGCGAGAAGAATCATAATGGGGAAGGCCATCCAG
CCTCGCGTCGCGAACGCCAGCAAGACGTAGCCCAGCGCGTCGGCCGCCATGCCGGCGATAATGGCCTGCT
TCTCGCCGAAACGTTTGGTGGCGGGACCAGTGACGAAGGCTTGAGCGAGGGCGTGCAAGATTCCGAATAC
CGCAAGCGACAGGCCGATCATCGTCGCGCTCCAGCGAAAGCGGTCCTCGCCGAAAATGACCCAGAGCGCT
GCCGGCACCTGTCCTACGAGTTGCATGATAAAGAAGACAGTCATAAGTGCGGCGACGATAGTCATGCCCC
GCGCCCACCGGAAGGAGCTGACTGGGTTGAAGGCTCTCAAGGGCATCGGTCGACGCTCTCCCTTATGCGA
CTCCTGCATTAGGAAGCAGCCCAGTAGTAGGTTGAGGCCGTTGAGCACCGCCGCCGCAAGGAATGGTGCA
TGCAAGGAGATGGCGCCCAACAGTCCCCCGGCCACGGGGCCTGCCACCATACCCACGCCGAAACAAGCGC
TCATGAGCCCGAAGTGGCGAGCCCGATCTTCCCCATCGGTGATGTCGGCGATATAGGCGCCAGCAACCGC
ACCTGTGGCGCCGGTGATGCCGGCCACGATGCGTCCGGCGTAGAGGATCGAGATCTCGATCCCGCGAAAT
TAATACGACTCACTATAGGGAGACCACAACGGTTTCCCTCTAGAAATAATTTTGTTTAACTTTAAGAAGG
AGATATACCATGAAACATCACCATCACCATCACCCCATGAAAATCGAAGAAGGTAAACTGGTAATCTGGA
TTAACGGCGATAAAGGCTATAACGGTCTCGCTGAAGTCGGTAAGAAATTCGAGAAAGATACCGGAATTAA
AGTCACCGTTGAGCATCCGGATAAACTGGAAGAGAAATTCCCACAGGTTGCGGCAACTGGCGATGGCCCT
GACATTATCTTCTGGGCACACGACCGCTTTGGTGGCTACGCTCAATCTGGCCTGTTGGCTGAAATCACCC
CGGACAAAGCGTTCCAGGACAAGCTGTATCCGTTTACCTGGGATGCCGTACGTTACAACGGCAAGCTGAT
TGCTTACCCGATCGCTGTTGAAGCGTTATCGCTGATTTATAACAAAGATCTGCTGCCGAACCCGCCAAAA
ACCTGGGAAGAGATCCCGGCGCTGGATAAAGAACTGAAAGCGAAAGGTAAGAGCGCGCTGATGTTCAACC
TGCAAGAACCGTACTTCACCTGGCCGCTGATTGCTGCTGACGGGGGTTATGCGTTCAAGTATGAAAACGG
CAAGTACGACATTAAAGACGTGGGCGTGGATAACGCTGGCGCGAAAGCGGGTCTGACCTTCCTGGTTGAC
CTGATTAAAAACAAACACATGAATGCAGACACCGATTACTCCATCGCAGAAGCTGCCTTTAATAAAGGCG
AAACAGCGATGACCATCAACGGCCCGTGGGCATGGTCCAACATCGACACCAGCAAAGTGAATTATGGTGT
AACGGTACTGCCGACCTTCAAGGGTCAACCATCCAAACCGTTCGTTGGCGTGCTGAGCGCAGGTATTAAC
GCCGCCAGTCCGAACAAAGAGCTGGCAAAAGAGTTCCTCGAAAACTATCTGCTGACTGATGAAGGTCTGG
AAGCGGTTAATAAAGACAAACCGCTGGGTGCCGTAGCGCTGAAGTCTTACGAGGAAGAGTTGGCGAAAGA
TCCACGTATTGCCGCCACTATGGAAAACGCCCAGAAAGGTGAAATCATGCCGAACATCCCGCAGATGTCC
GCTTTCTGGTATGCCGTGCGTACTGCGGTGATCAACGCCGCCAGCGGTCGTCAGACTGTCGATGAAGCCC
TGAAAGACGCGCAGACTAATTCGAGCTCGAACAACAACAACAATAACAATAACAACAACCCCATGAGCGA
GAATCTTTATTTTCAGGGCGCCATGGACGGTACCATGGATGGAGGTGCTTTAACTGATACAAGTCTCACA
GATTCCTATTTTAGCACCAGCTTTATTGGAGTCAATGGATTTGGAAGCCCTGTAGAAACAAAATATCCCC
TGATGCAGAGAATGACTAATAGTAGCAGCTCCCCAAGCCTTCTAAATGACAGTGCCAAGCCATATTCAGC
CCATGATCCTCTAACATCACCTGCTTCATCCTTGTTTAATGACTTTGGTGCCCTCAACATCTCTCAGAGA
CGAAAGACACCAAATCCTACTGCAAGCGAGTTTATTCCTAAAGGAGGATCAACCTCCAGGCTGAGTAACG
TGTCCCAGTCAAATATGTCTGCCTTCTCTCAAGTTTTCTCTCACCCATCCATGGGAAGCCCTGCTACTGC
TGGATTAGCGCCAGGAATGTCGTTGTCTGCTGGGTCTTCCCCTCTTCATTCCCCCAAGATTACTCCACAT
ACTTCTCCTGCTCCCAGAAGAAGAAGTCACACTCCAAATCCAGCAAGTTACATGGTGCCTTCTAGTGCCT
CTACATCTGTTAATAATCCTGTTTCTCAGACTCCGTCTTCTGGTCAGGTGATCCAAAAGGAAACTGTTGG
TGGGACGACTTACTTCTATACAGACACAACTCCAGCACCTTTGACTGGAATGGTGTTTCCAAACTATCAT
ATTTATCCTCCAACTGCACCTCACGTTGCTTATATGCAACCGAAAGCAAACGCACCTTCCTTCTTCATGG
CTGATGAACTCCGACAGGAGCTGATCAACAGACATTTAATAACAATGGCTCAAATTGATCAAGCAGATAT
GCCAGCAGTTCCTACAGAGGTTGACAGCTACCATAGCCTATTCCCTCTAGAACCACTGCCACCTCCCAAC
CGGATACAGAAATCAAGTAATTTTGGATATATTACATCTTGCTACAAAGCTGTAAACAGCAAAGATGATC
TGCCATATTGCCTTCGGAGGATACATGGTTTTCGTCTTGTTAACACAAAGTGCATGGTGTTGGTCGACAT
GTGGAAGAAAATTCAACACTCAAATATCGTAACTTTGCGTGAAGTATTTACCACTAAAGCATTTGCTGAG
CCCTCTCTTGTGTTTGCACATGATTTCCATGCTGGAGGAGAAACTATGATGAGCAGACACTTTAATGACC
CTAATGCTGATGCCTACTTCACCAAGAGAAAGTGGGGTCAGCACGAGGGACCATTGCCCAGGCAGCATGC
TGGATTATTGCCAGAATCTCTTATTTGGGCATATATTGTCCAACTAAGTTCTGCATTGCGTACCATTCAT
ACAGCAGGTTTGGCATGTCGAGTTATGGATCCAACAAAGATTCTGATAACTGGCAAAACAAGGTTGCGAG
TAAATTGTGTTGGAGTTTTTGATGTTTTAACATTTGATAACAGTCAAAATAATAATCCATTGGCATTAAT
GGCCCAGTACCAGCAAGCAGATCTGATATCATTAGGAAAAGTTGTGTTGGCTTTGGCTTGCAACTCTTTG
GCAGGAATTCAGCGAGAGAATTTACAGAAAGCCATGGAACTGGTGACAATCAACTATTCCTCTGACCTGA
AGAATCTGATTTTGTATTTGTTGACTGACCAAAACAGGATGCGAAGTGTAAATGACATCATGCCCATGAT
TGGTGCTCGATTTTATACTCAATTGGATGCTGCTCAAATGAGAAATGATGTCATAGAGGAAGACCTTGCA
AAGGAGGTTCAAAATGGAAGACTGTTTAGGCTCCTAGCAAAATTGGGAACAATCAATGAGAGGCCGGAGT
TTCAGAAGGATCCCACTTGGTCAGAGACTGGAGACCGTTATCTGTTGAAACTCTTTAGGGATCATCTTTT
TCATCAGGTGACAGAAGCAGGTGCTCCCTGGATTGACCTCAGTCATATAATTTCTTGTCTTAACAAGCTA
GATGCTGGTGTGCCAGAAAAAATAAGCCTGATTTCCAGAGATGAGAAGAGTGTACTTGTGGTGACCTACA
GTGACTTAAAGCGCTGCTTTGAAAATACTTTTCAAGAACTGATTGCAGCTGCAAATGGTCAGTTGTAGGC
GGCCGCACTCGAGCACCACCACCACCACCACTGAGATCCGGCTGCTAACAAAGCCCGAAAGGAAGCTGAG
TTGGCTGCTGCCACCGCTGAGCAATAACTAGCATAACCCCTTGGGGCCTCTAAACGGGTCTTGAGGGGTT
TTTTGCTGAAAGGAGGAACTATATCCGGATATCCACAGGACGGGTGTGGTCGCCATGATCGCGTAGTCGA
TAGTGGCTCCAAGTAGCGAAGCGAGCAGGACTGGGCGGCGGCCAAAGCGGTCGGACAGTGCTCCGAGAAC
GGGTGCGCATAGAAATTGCATCAACGCATATAGCGCTAGCAGCACGCCATAGTGACTGGCGATGCTGTCG
GAATGGACGATATCCCGCAAGAGGCCCGGCAGTACCGGCATAACCAAG
Features (pLannotate 1.2.2; 16 found; start..end, strand, type, name):
      4..819     -  CDS            KanR: aminoglycoside phosphotransferase; aph(3')-Ia; confers resistance to kanamycin in bacteria or G418 (Geneticin®) in eukaryotes
    941..1529    +  rep_origin     ori: high-copy-number ColE1/pMB1/pBR322/pUC origin of replication
   1715..1857    -  misc_feature   bom: basis of mobility region from pBR322
   1959..2150    -  CDS            rop: Rop protein, which maintains plasmids at low copy number; rop
   2167..2547    +  CDS            YPB1_ECOLX: Protein predicted: Swiss-Prot protein existence level 4. From Escherichia coli.
   2789..3689    -  CDS            TcR (fragment): tetracycline efflux protein; tet; confers resistance to tetracycline
   3711..3729    +  promoter       T7 promoter: promoter for bacteriophage T7 RNA polymerase
   3761..3783    +  RBS            RBS: efficient ribosome binding site from bacteriophage T7 gene 10 (Olins and Rangwala, 1989)
   3796..3814    +  CDS            7xHis (fragment): 6xHis affinity tag
   3817..4917    +  CDS            MBP: maltose binding protein from E. coli; malE (mutated); This version of the gene does not encode a signal sequence, so MBP will remain in the cytosol.
   4968..4988    +  CDS            capTEV™ (fragment): composite tag for in vivo biotinylation, TEV protease cleavage, and 6xHis tagging
   4987..7059    +  CDS            Pan3 (fragment): PAN3_MOUSE - Experimental evidence at protein level: Swiss-Prot protein existence level 1. Regulatory subunit of the poly(A)-nuclease (PAN) deadenylation complex, one of two cytoplasmic mRNA deadenylases involved in general and miRNA-mediated mRNA turnover. PAN specifically shortens poly(A) tails of RNA and the activity is stimulated by poly(A)-binding protein (PABP). PAN deadenylation is followed by rapid degradation of the shortened mRNA tails by the CCR4-NOT complex. Deadenylated mRNAs are then degraded by two alternative mechanisms, namely exosome-mediated 3'-5' exonucleolytic degradation,
   7084..7101    +  CDS            9xHis (fragment): 9xHis affinity tag
   7111..7160    +  CDS            SET1 (fragment): solubility-enhancement tag derived from T7 phage gene 10B
   7168..7215    +  terminator     T7 terminator: transcription terminator for bacteriophage T7 RNA polymerase
   7241..7468    -  CDS            TcR (fragment): tetracycline efflux protein; tet; confers resistance to tetracycline
