[The description below was written by a language model from this plasmid's Addgene catalogue record and pLannotate feature annotations shown in this document.]
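Description:
pETM-41-HsPAN3_N is a 7,468-nt bacterial expression plasmid for producing human PAN3 in E. coli. The catalogue lists the backbone as unknown, although the name points to the pETM-41 His-MBP fusion series and the annotated features fit that layout. It is selected with kanamycin through an aph(3')-Ia gene and replicates from a ColE1/pMB1-type origin. This origin is accompanied by the pBR322 bom region and the rop gene, which holds copy number down, in line with the record's "low copy" designation. Two annotated fragments of a tetracycline resistance gene flank the expression cassette. They appear to be non-functional remnants of a pBR322-derived backbone rather than a usable marker.

The expression cassette is driven by a T7 promoter with the phage T7 gene 10 ribosome binding site, so it requires a host that supplies T7 RNA polymerase. No lac operator or lacI gene is annotated. The reading frame begins with an N-terminal His tag, followed by a signal-sequence-free maltose binding protein that stays cytosolic and aids solubility and affinity purification. A short match to a TEV-containing tag probably marks a TEV protease cleavage site for removing the fusion partner.

The PAN3 coding region follows, spanning about 2.1 kb. It is annotated by homology to mouse Pan3, but the record states that the ORF is human. PAN3 is the regulatory subunit of the PAN2–PAN3 poly(A)-specific deadenylase complex involved in mRNA turnover. The record does not explain the "_N" suffix. A His-tag sequence and a short T7 gene 10-related fragment lie downstream of the insert, before the T7 terminator, and whether they are translated is not stated. The construct is suited to recombinant PAN3 production for purification and biochemical or structural work. The depositor sequence may be theoretical.
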