Addgene plasmid #147012: pETM-41-HsPAN3_N
Purpose: Bacterial Expression of HsPan3
Depositing lab: Elisa Izaurralde. Depositing organization: Max Planck Institute for Developmental Biology.
Backbone
  Vector backbone: Unknown
  Vector type: Bacterial Expression
Growth in bacteria
  Bacterial resistance: Kanamycin, 50 μg/mL
  Growth temperature: 37°C
  Growth strain: DH5alpha
  Copy number: Low Copy
Gene/Insert
  Gene/Insert name: HsPan3
  Species: H. sapiens (human)
  Entrez Gene: PAN3 (a.k.a. RP11-179F17.3)
  Cloning method: Unknown
Terms and licenses: Academic/Nonprofit Terms; Industry Terms: Not Available to Industry
Depositor comments: ORF extracted from NCBI:BC128180.1 Plasmids from this collection were made available to the research community and donated after the lab closed. Please note that the sequence provided by the depositing laboratory may be theoretical/predicted or based on Sanger sequencing results. There may be discrepancies between sequencing results obtained by Addgene and the depositor sequence. If an Addgene verified sequence is not available, please contact before placing your order to request that our lab fully sequence the plasmid.
How to cite: pETM-41-HsPAN3_N was a gift from Elisa Izaurralde (Addgene plasmid # 147012 ; http://n2t.net/addgene:147012 ; RRID:Addgene_147012)
